Addgene plasmid #74655: BRD1A
Purpose: Bacterial expression for structure determination; may not be full ORF
Depositing lab: Nicola Burgess-Brown. Depositing organization: University of Oxford.
Backbone
  Vector backbone: pNIC28-Bsa4
  Vector type: Bacterial Expression
Growth in bacteria
  Bacterial resistance: Kanamycin, 50 μg/mL
  Growth temperature: 37°C
  Growth strain: DH5alpha
  Copy number: Low Copy
Gene/Insert
  Gene/Insert name: BRD1A (alt names: BRD1A-c030; BRD1bromodomain containing protein 1)
  Species: H. sapiens (human)
  Insert size (bp): 471
  Entrez Gene: BRD1 (a.k.a. BRL, BRPF1, BRPF2)
  Promoter: T7
  Tag / fusion protein: His-6-TEV (N terminal on backbone)
  Cloning method: Ligation Independent Cloning
  Sequencing primers: 5′ T7; 3′ T7term
Terms and licenses: Academic/Nonprofit Terms; Industry Terms: Not Available to Industry
Depositor comments: T7/lac regulated, N-terminal His-tag, TEV, LIC cloning using BsaI cleavage/T4 polymerase, SacB stuffer fragment, pET28 backbone. gi|11321642
How to cite: BRD1A was a gift from Nicola Burgess-Brown (Addgene plasmid # 74655 ; http://n2t.net/addgene:74655 ; RRID:Addgene_74655)
