[The description below was written by a language model from this plasmid's Addgene catalogue record.]
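Description:
BRD1A is a bacterial expression plasmid built on pNIC28-Bsa4, a pET28-derived vector designed for ligation-independent cloning. It is propagated in E. coli as a low-copy plasmid under kanamycin selection. The catalogue entry does not include a feature table, so the origin of replication and other backbone elements are not itemised. In the parental vector, a SacB stuffer fragment occupies the cloning site. It is removed by BsaI cleavage, and T4 polymerase treatment then generates the overhangs used to anneal the insert, so the stuffer is expected to have been replaced by the insert in this clone.

The insert is a 471 bp fragment of human BRD1 (bromodomain containing protein 1, also known as BRL or BRPF2). The record notes that it may not be the full open reading frame. The short length points to a domain-level construct rather than the whole protein, although the exact boundaries are not given. Expression is driven by a T7 promoter under lac control, so transcription depends on T7 RNA polymerase supplied by a suitable expression host and can be induced. The backbone adds an N-terminal hexahistidine tag followed by a TEV protease cleavage site. This arrangement allows the protein to be purified by immobilised metal affinity chromatography, after which the tag can be cut off to leave near-native protein.

The stated purpose is production of recombinant protein in bacteria for structure determination.
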