>Addgene plasmid #74655 | BRD1A | depositor partial sequence | sequence record 140916 | insert
ATGCACCATCATCATCATCATTCTTCTGGTGTAGATCTGGGTACCGAGAACCTGTACTTCCAA
[405 nt withheld, positions 64-468]
TGA
