>Addgene plasmid #74655 | BRD1A | addgene partial sequence | sequence record 142500 | T7 5'-TAATACGACTCACTATAGGG-3'
ACTTTAAGAAGGAGATATACATATGCACCATCATCATCATCATTCTTCTGGTGTAGATCTGGGTACCGAG
AACCTGTACTTCCAA
[405 nt withheld, positions 86-490]
TGACAGTAAAGGTGGATACGGATCCGAATTCGAGCTCCGTCGACAAGCTTGCGGCCGCACTCGAGCACCA
CCACCACCACCACTGAGATCCGGCTGCTAACAAAGCCCGAAAGGAAGCTGAGTTGGCTGCTGCCACCGCT
GAGCAATAACTAGCATAACCCCTTGGGGCCTCTAAACGGGTCTTGAGGGGTTTTTTGCTGAAAGGAGGAA
CTATATCCGGATTGGCGAATGGGACGCGCCCTGTAGCGGCGCATTAAGCGCGGCGG
