>Addgene plasmid #74655 | BRD1A | addgene partial sequence | sequence record 142501 | T7term 5'-GCTAGTTATTGCTCAGCGG-3'
TTGTTAGCAGCCGGATCTCAGTGGTGGTGGTGGTGGTGCTCGAGTGCGGCCGCAAGCTTGTCGACGGAGC
TCGAATTCGGATCCGTATCCACCTTTACTGTCA
[405 nt withheld, positions 104-508]
TTGGAAGTACAGGTTCTCGGTACCCAGATCTACACCAGAAGAATGATGATGATGATGGTGCATATGTATA
TCTCCTTCTTAAAGTTAAACAAAATTATTTCTAGAGGGGAATTGTTATCCGCTCACAATTCCCCTATAGT
GAGTCGTATTAATTTCGCGGGATCGAGATCTCGATCCTCTACGCCGGACGCATCGTGGCCGGCATCACCG
GCGCCACAGGTGCGGTTGCTGGCGCCTATATCGCCGACATCACCGATGGGGA
